>Addgene plasmid #167436 | pMSR:MSMEG_5479:Dendra | depositor partial sequence | sequence record 325264 | partial
ATGCCTACCTATTCCTATGCGTGCACCGAATGTGACAATCGGTTCGACGCGGTTCAGGCTTTCAGCGATG
ACGCGCTGACCACGTGCCCGAAGTGCTCGGGCCGCCTGCGCAAGCTCTTCGGTTCCGTCGGTGTGGTCTT
CAAGGGCAGCGGTTTCTACCGCACGGACAATCGCAGCGACTCCGGCAAGAGTTCCTCCAACGGATCGTCG
TCCAAGTCTTCCGAGAATTCGTCGTCCTCGGGATCGTCGTCGAGCTCGTCCGACAGCTCCTCGTCGAGCT
CTTCGAGCAGCGCCGCACCGGCCGCTGCCGCCTCCAGC
