[The description below was written by a language model from this plasmid's Addgene catalogue record.]
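Description:
pMSR:MSMEG_5479:Dendra is a bacterial expression plasmid built on the pMSR:Dendra backbone, an integrating mycobacterial expression vector that targets the L5 phage attachment site, so the cassette is expected to insert into the mycobacterial chromosome as a stable single copy rather than replicate episomally. In E. coli it is maintained as a high-copy plasmid under apramycin selection. The record also notes that it supports T7-driven expression in E. coli, so the same construct can be used in both hosts. No feature table is provided, so the origin of replication, the integrase and attachment elements, and the arrangement of the T7 components cannot be described in detail.

The insert is the Mycobacterium smegmatis open reading frame MSMEG_5479, derived from the reference M. smegmatis genome sequence and introduced by ligation-independent cloning. The upstream AseI site was destroyed and the downstream HindIII site retained. The record does not state the function of the gene product. Expression in mycobacteria is driven by the pmycTetO promoter, a mycobacterial promoter carrying tet operator sequences, which allows tetracycline-responsive control in strains that supply a Tet repressor. The coding sequence is fused at its C terminus, through a Gly-Ala linker, to Dendra2, a green-to-red photoconvertible fluorescent protein, followed by a single FLAG epitope.

The stated purpose is a C-terminal fluorescent fusion. The plasmid belongs to a systematic resource of tagged M. smegmatis genes. The Dendra2 moiety suits it to live-cell localisation and photoconversion-based tracking of the protein, while the FLAG tag allows immunodetection or affinity purification.
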