Addgene plasmid #167436: pMSR:MSMEG_5479:Dendra
Purpose: C-term fluorescent fusion
Depositing lab: Keith Derbyshire & Joseph Wade. Depositing organization: Wadsworth Center, New York State Department of Health. Publication: A Mycobacterial Systems Resource for the Research Community. Judd JA, Canestrari J, Clark R, Joseph A, Lapierre P, Lasek-Nesselquist E, Mir M, Palumbo M, Smith C, Stone M, Upadhyay A, Wirth SE, Dedrick RM, Meier CG, Russell DA, Dills A, Dove E, Kester J, Wolf ID, Zhu J, Rubin ER, Fortune S, Hatfull GF, Gray TA, Wade JT, Derbyshire KM. mBio. 2021 Mar 2;12(2). pii: mBio.02401-20. doi: 10.1128/mBio.02401-20. PubMed 33653882.
Backbone
  Vector backbone: pMSR:Dendra
  Vector type: Bacterial Expression ; Integrating Mycobacterial Expression Vector attL5. T7 expression in E. coli
Growth in bacteria
  Bacterial resistance: Apramycin, 25 μg/mL
  Growth temperature: 37°C
  Growth strain: DH5alpha
  Copy number: High Copy
Gene/Insert
  Gene/Insert name: MSMEG_5479
  Species: M. smegmatis
  Promoter: pmycTetO
  Tag / fusion protein: Gly-Ala Linker/Dendra2/1x Flag Tag (C terminal on insert)
  Cloning method: Ligation Independent Cloning
  Sequencing primers: 5′ TGATAGAGTTTGTCCTCCCTATCAG; 3′ TCCATATGCACCTTGACACG
Resource information
  A portion of this plasmid was derived from a plasmid made by: CP000480.1
Terms and licenses: Academic/Nonprofit Terms; Industry Terms: Not Available to Industry
Depositor comments: 5' cloning site: AseI (destroyed), 3' cloning site: HindIII (not destroyed)
How to cite: pMSR:MSMEG_5479:Dendra was a gift from Keith Derbyshire & Joseph Wade (Addgene plasmid # 167436 ; http://n2t.net/addgene:167436 ; RRID:Addgene_167436)
